>Addgene plasmid #26258 | pBPHLWL-LexA | depositor full sequence | sequence record 12350 | Author sequence
CTAAATTGTAAGCGTTAATATTTTGTTAAAATTCGCGTTAAATTTTTGTTAAATCAGCTCATTTTTTAAC
CAATAGGCCGAAATCGGCAAAATCCCTTATAAATCAAAAGAATAGACCGAGATAGGGT
[37 nt withheld, positions 129-165]
AAAGAACGTGGACTCCAACGTCAAAGG
[49 nt withheld, positions 193-241]
T
[91 nt withheld, positions 243-333]
G
[124 nt withheld, positions 335-458]
CCCATTCGCCATTCAGGCTGCGCAACTGTTGGGAAGGGCGATCGGTGCGGGCCTCTTCGCTATTACGCCA
GCTGGCGAAAGGGGGATGTGCTGCAAGGCGATTAAGTTGGGTAACGCCAGGGTTTTCCCAGTCACGACGT
TGTAAAACGACGGCCAGTGAGCGCGCGTAATACGACTCACTATAGGGCGAATTGGGTACCGGGCCCCCCC
TCGACGATGTAGGTCACGGTCTCGAAGCCGCGGTGCGGGTGCCAGGGCGTGCCCTTGGGCTCCCCGGGCG
CGTACTCCACCTCACCCATCTGGTCCATCATGATGAACGGGTCGAGGTGGCGGTAGTTGATCCCGGCGAA
CGCGCGGCGCACCGGGAAGCCCTCGCCCTCGAAACCGCTGGGCGCGGTGGTCACGGTGAGCACGGGACGT
GCGACGGCGTCGGCGGGTGCGGATACGCGGGGCAGCGTCAGCGGGTTCTCGACGGTCACGGCGGGCATGT
CGAGGTCGACGGTATCGATAAGCTTACCGAAGTATACACTTAAATTCAGTGCACGTTTGCTTGTTGAGAG
GAAAGGTTGTGTGCGGACGAATTTTTTTTTGAAAACATTAACCCTTACGTGGATCCGCGGCCGCGCATGG
TACCGGGCCCCCCCTCGAGCTCGCGAAAGCTTGAATTAATTCCGGGCGGAATGAAAGCGTTAACGGCCAG
GCAACAAGAGGTGTTTGATCTCATCCGTGATCACATCAGCCAGACAGGTATGCCGCCGACGCGTGCGGAA
ATCGCGCAGCGTTTGGGGTTCCGTTCCCCAAACGCGGCTGAAGAACATCTGAAGGCGCTGGCACGCAAAG
GCGTTATTGAAATTGTTTCCGGCGCATCACGCGGGATTCGTCTGTTGCAGGAAGAGGAAGAAGGGTTGCC
GCTGGTAGGTCGTGTGGCTGCCGGTGAACCACTTCTGGCGCAACAGCATATTGAAGGTCATTATCAGGTC
GATCCTTCCTTATTCAAGCCGAATGCTGATTTCCTGCTGCGCGTCAGCGGGATGTCGATGAAAGATATCG
GCATTATGGATGGTGACTTGCTGGCAGTGCATAAAACTCAGGATGTACGTAACGGTCAGGTCGTTGTCGC
ACGTATTGATGACGAGGTTACCGTTAAGCGCCTGAAAAAACAGGGCAATAAAGTCGAACTGTTGCCAGAA
AATAGCGAGTTTAAACCAATTGTCGTAGATCTTCGTCAGCAGAGCTTCACCATTGAAGGGCTGGCGGTTG
GGGTTATTCGCAACGGCGACTGGCTGGAATTCCCGGGGATCCGTCGACCTGCAGGAATTCCCGGGGATCT
GGCCCCCCCGACCGATGTCAGCCTGGGGGACGAGCTCCACTTAGACGGCGAGGACGTGGCGATGGCGCAT
GCCGACGCGCTAGACGATTTCGATCTGGACATGTTGGGGGACGGGGATTCCCCGGGTCCGGGATTTACCC
CCCACGACTCCGCCCCCTACGGCGCTCTGGATATGGCCGACTTCGAGTTTGAGCAGATGTTTACCGATGC
CCTTGGAATTGACGAGTACGGTGGGTAGGGGGCGCGACCGGACCCGCATCCCCCGTCTGGGTTTTCCCCT
CCCGTCCCCGGTTCGTATCCACAATAAACACGAGCACATACATTACAAAAACCTGCGGTTGTCGTCTGAT
TATTTGGTGGATCCGGGGGAGATGGGGGAGGCTAACTGAAACACGGAAGGAGACAATACCGGAAGGAACC
CGCGCTATGACGGCAATAAAAAGACAGAATAAAACGCACGGGTGTTGGGTCGTTTGTTCATAAACGCGGG
GTTCGGTCCCAGGGCTGGCACTCTGTCGATACCCCACCGAGACCCCATTGGGGCCAATACGCCCGCGTTT
CTTCCTTTTCCCCACCCCACCCCCCAAGTTCGGGTGAAGGCCCAGGGCTCGCAGCCAACGTCGGGGCGGC
AGGCCCTGCCATAGCCACTGGCCCCGTGGGTTAGGGACGGGGTCCCCCATGGGGAATGGTTTATGGTTCG
TGGGGGTTATTATTTTGGGCGTTGCGTGGGGTCAGGTCCACGACCCAAGCTTCTAGATCGATACCGTCGA
CTAAAGCCAAATAGAAAATTATTCAGTTCCTGGCTTAAGTTTTTAAAAGTGATATTATTTATTTGGTTGT
AACCAACCAAAAGAATGTAAATAACTAATACATAATTATGTTAGTTTTAAGTTAGCAACAAATTGATTTT
AGCTATATTAGCTACTTGGTTAATAAATAGAATATATTTATTTAAAGATAATTGCGTTTTTATTGTCAGG
GAGTGAGTTTGCTTAAAAACTCGTTTAGATCCACTAGCTTAATTAAGCATGCACTAGATAACTTCGTATA
GCATACATTATACGAAGTTATAGCTTCTGATGGAATTAGAACTTGGCAAAACAATACTGAGAATGAAGTG
TATGTGGAACAGAGGCTGCTGATCTCGTTCTTCAGGCTATGAAACTGACACATTTGGAAACCACAGTACT
TAGAACCACAAAGTGGGAATCAAGAGAAAAACAATGATCCCACGAGAGATCGAATTCTAGTATGTATGTA
AGTTAATAAAACCCATTTTTGCGGAAAGTAGATAAAAAAAACATTTTTTTTTTTTACTGCACTGGATATC
ATTGAACTTATCTGATCAGTTTTAAATTTACTTCGATCCAAGGGTATTTGATGTACCAGGTTCTTTCGAT
TACCTCTCACTCAAAATGACATTCCACTCAAAGTCAGCGCTGTTTGCCTCCTTCTCTGTCCACAGAAATA
TCGCCGTCTCTTTCGCCGCTGCGTCCGCTATCTCTTTCGCCACCGTTTGTAGCGTTACGTAGCGTCAATG
TCCGCCTTCAGTTGCATTTTGTCAGCGGTTTCGTGACGAAGCTCCAAGCGGTTTACGCCATCAATTAAAC
ACAAAGTGCTGTGCCAAAACTCCTCTCGCTTCTTATTTTTGTTTGTTTTTTGAGTGATTGGGGTGGTGAT
TGGTTTTGGGTGGGTAAGCAGGGGAAAGTGTGAAAAATCCCGGCAATGGGCCAAGAGGATCAGGAGCTAT
TAATTCGCGGAGGCAGCAAACACCCATCTGCCGAGCATCTGAACAATGTGAGTAGTACATGTGCATACAT
CTTAAGTTCACTTGATCTATAGGAACTGCGATTGCAACATCAAATTGTCTGCGGCGTGAGAACTGCGACC
CACAAAAATCCCAAACCGCAATTGCACAAACAAATAGTGACACGAAACAGATTATTCTGGTAGCTGTTCT
CGCTATATAAGACAATTTTTGAGATCATATCATGATCAAGACATCTAAAGGCATTCATTTTCGACTATAT
TCTTTTTTACAAAAAATATAACAACCAGATATTTTAAGCTGATCCTAGATGCACAAAAAATAAATAAAAG
TATAAACCTACTTCGTAGGATACTTCGGGGTACTTTTTGTTCGGGGTTAGATGAGCATAACGCTTGTAGT
TGATATTTGAGATCCCCTATCATTGCAGGGTGACAGCGGAGCGGCTTCGCAGAGCTGCATTAACCAGGGC
TTCGGGCAGGCCAAAAACTACGGCACGCTCCGGCCACCCAGTCCGCCGGAGGACTCCGGTTCAGGGAGCG
GCCAACTAGCCGAGAACCTCACCTATGCCTGGCACAATATGGACATCTTTGGGGCGGTCAATCAGCCGGG
CTCCGGATGGCGGCAGCTGGTCAACCGGACACGCGGACTATTCTGCAACGAGCGACACATACCGGCGCCC
AGGAAACATTTGCTCAAGAACGGTGAGTTTCTATTCGCAGTCGGCTGATCTGTGTGAAATCTTAATAAAG
GGTCCAATTACCAATTTGAAACTCAGTTTGCGGCGTGGCCTATCCGGGCGAACTTTTGGCCGTGATGGGC
AGTTCCGGTGCCGGAAAGACGACCCTGCTGAATGCCCTTGCCTTTCGATCGCCGCAGGGCATCCAAGTAT
CGCCATCCGGGATGCGACTGCTCAATGGCCAACCTGTGGACGCCAAGGAGATGCAGGCCAGGTGCGCCTA
TGTCCAGCAGGATGACCTCTTTATCGGCTCCCTAACGGCCAGGGAACACCTGATTTTCCAAGCCATGGTG
CGGATGCCACGACATCTGACCTATCGGCAGCGAGTGGCCCGCGTGGATCAGGTGATCCAGGAGCTTTCGC
TCAGCAAATGTCAGCACACGATCATCGGTGTGCCCGGCAGGGTGAAAGGTCTGTCCGGCGGAGAAAGGAA
GCGTCTGGCATTCGCCTCCGAGGCTCTAACCGATCCGCCGCTTCTGATCTGCGATGAGCCCACCTCCGGA
CTGGACTCCTTTACCGCCCACAGCGTCGTCCAGGTGCTGAAGAAGCTGTCGCAGAAGGGCAAGACCGTCA
TCCTGACCATTCATCAGCCGTCTTCCGAGCTGTTTGAGCTCTTTGACAAGATCCTTCTGATGGCCGAGGG
CAGGGTAGCTTTCTTGGGCACTCCCAGCGAAGCCGTCGACTTCTTTTCCTAGTGAGTTCGATGTGTTTAT
TAAGGGTATCTAGTATTACATAACATCTCAACTCCTATCCAGCGTGGGTGCCCAGTGTCCTACCAACTAC
AATCCGGCGGACTTTTACGTACAGGTGTTGGCCGTTGTGCCCGGACGGGAGATCGAGTCCCGTGATCGGA
TCGCCAAGATATGCGACAATTTTGCCATTAGCAAAGTAGCCCGGGATATGGAGCAGTTGTTGGCCACCAA
AAATCTGGAGAAGCCACTGGAGCAGCCGGAGAATGGGTACACCTACAAGGCCACCTGGTTCATGCAGTTC
CGGGCGGTCCTGTGGCGATCCTGGCTGTCGGTGCTCAAGGAACCACTCCTCGTAAAAGTGCGACTTATTC
AGACAACGGTGAGTGGTTCCAGTGGAAACAAATGATATAACGCTTACAATTCTTGGAAACAAATTCGCTA
GATTTTAGATAGAATTGCCTGATTCCACACCCTTCTTAGTTTTTTTCAATGAGATGTATAGTTTATAGTT
TTGCAGAAGATAAATAAATTTCATTTAACTCGCGAATATTAATGAGATGCGAGTAACATTTTAATTTGCA
GATGGTTGCCATCTTGATTGGCCTCATCTTTTTGGGCCAACAACTCACGCAAGTGGGTGTGATGAATATC
AACGGAGCCATCTTCCTCTTCCTGACCAACATGACCTTTCAAAACGTCTTTGCCACGATAAATGTAAGTC
ATGTTTAGAATACATTTGCATTTCAATAATTTACTAACTTTCTAATGAATCGATTCGATTTAGGTGTTCA
CCTCAGAGCTGCCAGTTTTTATGAGGGAGGCCCGAAGTCGACTTTATCGCTGTGACACATACTTTCTGGG
CAAAACGATTGCCGAATTGCCGCTTTTTCTCACAGTGCCACTGGTCTTCACGGCGATTGCCTATCCGATG
ATCGGACTGCGGGCCGGAGTGCTGCACTTCTTCAACTGCCTGGCGCTGGTCACTCTGGTGGCCAATGTGT
CAACGTCCTTCGGATATCTAATATCCTGCGCCAGCTCCTCGACCTCGATGGCGCTGTCTGTGGGTCCGCC
GGTTATCATACCATTCCTGCTCTTTGGCGGCTTCTTCTTGAACTCGGGCTCGGTGCCAGTATACCTCAAA
TGGTTGTCGTACCTCTCATGGTTCCGTTACGCCAACGAGGGTCTGCTGATTAACCAATGGGCGGACGTGG
AGCCGGGCGAAATTAGCTGCACATCGTCGAACACCACGTGCCCCAGTTCGGGCAAGGTCATCCTGGAGAC
GCTTAACTTCTCCGCCGCCGATCTGCCGCTGGACTACGTGGGTCTGGCCATTCTCATCGTGAGCTTCCGG
GTGCTCGCATATCTGGCTCTAAGACTTCGGGCCCGACGCAAGGAGTAGCCGACATATATCCGAAATAACT
GCTTGTTTTTTTTTTTTACCATTATTACCATCGTGTTTACTGTTTATTGCCCCCTCAAAAAGCTAATGTA
ATTATATTTGTGCCAATAAAAACAAGATATGACCTATAGAATACAAGTATTTCCCCTTCGAACATCCCCA
CAAGTAGACTTTGGATTTGTCTTCTAACCAAAAGACTTACACACCTGCATACCTTACATCAAAAACTCGT
TTATCGCTACATAAAACACCGGGATATATTTTTTATATACATACTTTTCAAATCGCGCGCCCTCTTCATA
ATTCACCTCCACCACACCACGTTTCGTAGTTGCTCTTTCGCTGTCTCCCACCCGCTCTCCGCAACACATT
CACCTTTTGTTCGACGACCTTGGAGCGACTGTCGTTAGTTCCGCGCGATTCGGTTCGCTCAAATGGTTCC
GAGTGGTTCATTTCGTCTCAATAGAAATTAGTAATAAATATTTGTATGTACAATTTATTTGCTCCAATAT
ATTTGTATATATTTCCCTCACAGCTATATTTATTCTAATTTAATATTATGACTTTTTAAGGTAATTTTTT
GTGACCTGTTCGGAGTGATTAGCGTTACAATTTGAACTGAAAGTGACATCCAGTGTTTGTTCCTTGTGTA
GATGCATCTCAAAAAAATGGTGGGCATAATAGTGTTGTTTATATATATCAAAAATAACAACTATAATAAT
AAGAATACATTTAATTTAGAAAATGCTTGGATTTCACTGGAACTAGAATTCATAACTTCGTATAGCATAC
ATTATACGAAGTTATGGATCTGAGCTCCAGCTTTTGTTCCCTTTAGTGAGGGTTAATTGCGCGCTTGGCG
TAATCATGGTCATAGCTGTTTCCTGTGTGAAATTGTTATCCGCTCACAATTCCACACAACATACGAGCCG
GAAGCATAAAGTGTAAAGCCTGGGGTGCCTAATGAGTGAGCTAACTCACATTAATTGCGTTGCGCTCACT
GCCCGCTTTCCAGTCGGGAAACCTGTCGTGCCAGCTGCATTAATGAATCGGCCAACGCGCGGGGAGAGGC
GGTTTGCGTATTGGGCGCTCTTCCGCTTCCTCGCTCACTGACTCGCTGCGCTCGGTCGTTCGGCTGCGGC
GAGCGGTATCAGCTCACTCAAAGGCGGTAATACGGTTATCCACAGAATCAGGGGATAACGCAGGAAAGAA
CATGTGAGCAAAAGGCCAGCAAAAGGCCAGGAACCGTAAAAAGGCCGCGTTGCTGGCGTTTTTCCATAGG
CTCCGCCCCCCTGACGAGCATCACAAAAATCGACGCTCAAGTCAGAGGTGGCGAAACCCGACAGGACTAT
AAAGATACCAGGCGTTTCCCCCTGGAAGCTCCCTCGTGCGCTCTCCTGTTCCGACCCTGCCGCTTACCGG
ATACCTGTCCGCCTTTCTCCCTTCGGGAAGCGTGGCGCTTTCTCATAGCTCACGCTGTAGGTATCTCAGT
TCGGTGTAGGTCGTTCGCTCCAAGCTGGGCTGTGTGCACGAACCCCCCGTTCAGCCCGACCGCTGCGCCT
TATCCGGTAACTATCGTCTTGAGTCCAACCCGGTAAGACACGACTTATCGCCACTGGCAGCAGCCACTGG
TAACAGGATTAGCAGAGCGAGGTATGTAGGCGGTGCTACAGAGTTCTTGAAGTGGTGGCCTAACTACGGC
TACACTAGAAGGACAGTATTTGGTATCTGCGCTCTGCTGAAGCCAGTTACCTTCGGAAAAAGAGTTGGTA
GCTCTTGATCCGGCAAACAAACCACCGCTGGTAGCGGTGGTTTTTTTGTTTGCAAGCAGCAGATTACGCG
CAGAAAAAAAGGATCTCAAGAAGATCCTTTGATCTTTTCTACGGGGTCTGACGCTCAGTGGAACGAAAAC
TCACGTTAAGGGATTTTGGTCATGAGATTATCAAAAAGGATCTTCACCTAGATCCTTTTAAATTAAAAAT
GAAGTTTTAAATCAATCTAAAGTATATATGAGTAAACTTGGTCTGACAGTTACCAATGCTTAATCAGTGA
GGCACCTATCTCAGCGATCTGTCTATTTCGTTCATCCATAGTTGCCTGACTCCCCGTCGTGTAGATAACT
ACGATACGGGAGGGCTTACCATCTGGCCCCAGTGCTGCAATGATACCGCGAGACCCACGCTCACCGGCTC
CAGATTTATCAGCAATAAACCAGCCAGCCGGAAGGGCCGAGCGCAGAAGTGGTCCTGCAACTTTATCCGC
CTCCATCCAGTCTATTAATTGTTGCCGGGAAGCTAGAGTAAGTAGTTCGCCAGTTAATAGTTTGCGCAAC
GTTGTTGCCATTGCTACAGGCATCGTGGTGTCACGCTCGTCGTTTGGTATGGCTTCATTCAGCTCCGGTT
CCCAACGATCAAGGCGAGTTACATGATCCCCCATGTTGTGCAAAAAAGCGGTTAGCTCCTTCGGTCCTCC
GATCGTTGTCAGAAGTAAGTTGGCCGCAGTGTTATCACTCATGGTTATGGCAGCACTGCATAATTCTCTT
ACTGTCATGCCATCCGTAAGATGCTTTTCTGTGACTGGTGAGTACTCAACCAAGTCATTCTGAGAATAGT
GTATGCGGCGACCGAGTTGCTCTTGCCCGGCGTCAATACGGGATAATACCGCGCCACATAGCAGAACTTT
AAAAGTGCTCATCATTGGAAAACGTTCTTCGGGGCGAAAACTCTCAAGGATCTTACCGCTGTTGAGATCC
AGTTCGATGTAACCCACTCGTGCACCCAACTGATCTTCAGCATCTTTTACTTTCACCAGCGTTTCTGGGT
GAGCAAAAACAGGAAGGCAAAATGCCGCAAAAAAGGGAATAAGGGCGACACGGAAATGTTGAATACTCAT
ACTCTTCCTTTTTCAATATTATTGAAGCATTTATCAGGGTTATTGTCTCATGAGCGGATACATATTTGAA
TGTATTTAGAAAAATAAACAAATAGGGGTTCCGCGCACATTTCCCCGAAAAGTGCCAC
Features (pLannotate 1.2.2; 23 found; start..end, strand, type, name):
     30..458     -  rep_origin     f1 ori (sequence partly withheld): f1 bacteriophage origin of replication; arrow indicates direction of (+) strand synthesis
    463..618     -  CDS            lacZα (fragment): LacZα fragment of β-galactosidase; lacZ fragment
    626..644     +  promoter       T7 promoter: promoter for bacteriophage T7 RNA polymerase
    653..672     -  misc_feature   MCS (fragment): pBluescript multiple cloning site
    689..758     +  protein_bind   attB: attB site for the φC31 integrase (Groth et al., 2000) phage φC31 integrase
    968..1071    +  misc_feature   P element 5' end (fragment): No description available
   1087..1107    -  misc_feature   MCS (fragment): pBluescript multiple cloning site
   1139..1744    +  CDS            lexA: LEXA_ECOLI - Also known as exrA, spr, tsl, umuA. Experimental evidence at protein level: Swiss-Prot protein existence level 1. Represses a number of genes involved in the response to DNA damage (SOS response), including recA and lexA. Binds to the 16 bp palindromic sequence 5'-CTGTATATATATACAG-3'. In the presence of single- stranded DNA, RecA interacts with LexA causing an autocatalytic cleavage which disrupts the DNA-binding part of LexA, leading to derepression of the SOS regulon and eventually DNA repair. Implicated in hydroxy radical-mediated cell death induced by hydroxyurea treatment (Pu
   1790..2023    +  CDS            VP16 AD: transcriptional activation domain of herpes simplex virus protein VP16 (Triezenberg et al., 1988; Cousens et al., 1989); UL48
   2219..2267    +  polyA_signal   HSV TK poly(A) signal: herpes simplex virus thymidine kinase polyadenylation signal (Cole and Stacy, 1985)
   2358..2374    -  polyA_signal   bGH poly(A) signal (fragment): bovine growth hormone polyadenylation signal
   2826..2859    +  protein_bind   loxP: Cre-mediated recombination occurs in the 8-bp core sequence (GCATACAT). Cre recombinase
   2863..3029    -  polyA_signal   PGK poly(A) signal (fragment): mouse phosphoglycerate kinase 1 polyadenylation signal
   3035..7154    +  gene           mini-white: white; This modified version of the white gene lacks part of the first intron.
   7160..7193    +  protein_bind   loxP: Cre-mediated recombination occurs in the 8-bp core sequence (GCATACAT). Cre recombinase
   7218..7236    -  promoter       T3 promoter: promoter for bacteriophage T3 RNA polymerase
   7281..7297    -  protein_bind   lac operator: The lac repressor binds to the lac operator to inhibit transcription in E. coli. This inhibition can be relieved by adding lactose or isopropyl-β-D-thiogalactopyranoside (IPTG). lac repressor encoded by lacI
   7305..7335    -  promoter       lac promoter: promoter for the E. coli lac operon
   7350..7371    -  protein_bind   CAP binding site: CAP binding activates transcription in the presence of cAMP. E. coli catabolite activator protein
   7384..7476    -  CDS            lacI (fragment): lac repressor; lacI; The lac repressor binds to the lac operator to inhibit transcription in E. coli. This inhibition can be relieved by adding lactose or isopropyl-β-D-thiogalactopyranoside (IPTG).
   7659..8247    -  rep_origin     ori: high-copy-number ColE1/pMB1/pBR322/pUC origin of replication
   8418..9278    -  CDS            AmpR: β-lactamase; bla; confers resistance to ampicillin, carbenicillin, and related antibiotics
   9279..9383    -  promoter       AmpR promoter: bla
