[The description below was written by a language model from this plasmid's Addgene catalogue record and pLannotate feature annotations shown in this document.]
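Description:
pBPHLWL-LexA is a Drosophila transgenesis plasmid built on the pBPHLWL backbone, which the feature table shows to be pBluescript-derived. It carries a high-copy ColE1/pUC origin, an f1 phage origin, remnants of the lacZα/lac promoter region with flanking T7 and T3 promoters, and an ampicillin resistance gene for propagation and selection in E. coli. The full depositor sequence is about 9.4 kb, consistent with the stated backbone of roughly 8 kb plus an insert of about 1.5 kb cloned between NotI and XbaI sites.

The payload is a LexA-based transcriptional driver. The E. coli lexA coding sequence is followed closely by the herpes simplex VP16 activation domain, apparently forming a LexA::VP16 fusion activator, and is terminated by an HSV TK polyadenylation signal. Such a protein activates transgenes placed under LexA operator sites, giving a binary expression system independent of GAL4/UAS. Upstream of the coding region lie a φC31 attB site and a short fragment of the P element 5' end. No conventional strong promoter is annotated in front of LexA, and the record does not state what drives it. The P element fragment may supply a minimal promoter that would respond to nearby genomic enhancers, but this is an inference. The attB site allows φC31 integrase-mediated insertion into attP-bearing docking sites in the fly genome. Downstream, a mini-white eye-colour marker flanked by two loxP sites identifies transformants and can be removed with Cre recombinase. Going by the associated publication title, the plasmid belongs to a toolkit for in vivo dissection of gene expression patterns, presumably by installing different effectors at existing insertion sites.
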