Addgene plasmid #26258: pBPHLWL-LexA
Depositing lab: Tom Clandinin. Depositing organization: Stanford University. Publication: A versatile in vivo system for directed dissection of gene expression patterns. Gohl DM, Silies MA, Gao XJ, Bhalerao S, Luongo FJ, Lin CC, Potter CJ, Clandinin TR. Nat Methods. 2011 Mar;8(3):231-7. doi: 10.1038/nmeth.1561. PubMed 21473015.
Backbone
  Vector backbone: pBPHLWL
  Backbone size w/o insert (bp): 7963
  Vector type: Bacterial Expression, Insect Expression ; Drosophila transgenesis
Growth in bacteria
  Bacterial resistance: Ampicillin, 100 μg/mL
  Growth temperature: 37°C
  Growth strain: DH5alpha
  Copy number: High Copy
Gene/Insert
  Gene/Insert name: LexA
  Species: E. coli
  Insert size (bp): 1471
  Cloning method: Restriction Enzyme; 5′ cloning site NotI (not destroyed); 3′ cloning site XbaI (not destroyed)
  Sequencing primers: 5′ CAGTGCACGTTTGCTTGTTGA
Terms and licenses: Academic/Nonprofit Terms; Industry Terms: Not Available to Industry
How to cite: pBPHLWL-LexA was a gift from Tom Clandinin (Addgene plasmid # 26258 ; http://n2t.net/addgene:26258 ; RRID:Addgene_26258)
