>Addgene plasmid #26258 | pBPHLWL-LexA | addgene partial sequence | sequence record 32401 | 26258 with miniwhite-R (AAGAGATAGCGGACGCAGCG)
CAGCGCTGACTTTGAGTGGAATGTCATTTTGAGTGAGAGGTAATCGAAAGAACCTGGTACATCAAATACC
CTTGGATCGAAGTAAATTTAAAACTGATCAGATAAGTTCAATGATATCCAGTGCAGTAAAAAAAAAAAAT
GTTTTTTTTATCTACTTTCCGCAAAAATGGGTTTTATTAACTTACATACATACTAGAATTCGATCTCTCG
TGGGATCATTGTTTTTCTCTTGATTCCCACTTTGTGGTTCTAAGTACTGTGGTTTCCAAATGTGTCAGTT
TCATAGCCTGAAGAACGAGATCAGCAGCCTCTGTTCCACATACACTTCATTCTCAGTATTGTTTTGCCAA
GTTCTAATTCCATCAGAAGCTATAACTTCGTATAATGTATGCTATACGAAGTTATCTAGTGCATGCTTAA
TTAAGCTAGTGGATCTAAACGAGTTTTTAAGCAAACTCACTCCCTGACAATAAAAACGCAATTATCTTTA
AATAAATATATTCTATTTATTAACCAAGTAGCTAATATAGCTAAAATCAATTTGTTGCTAACTTAAAACT
AACATAATTATGTATTAGTTATTTACATTCTTTTGGTTGGTTACAACCAAATAAATAATATCACTTTTAA
AAACTTAAGCCAGGAACTGAATAATTTTCTATTTGGCTTTAGTCGACGGTATCGATCTAGAAGCTTGGGT
CGTGGACCTGACCCCACGCAACGCCCAAAATAATAACCCCCACGAACCATAAACCATTCCCCATGGGGGA
CCCCGTCCCTAACCCACGGGGCCAGTGGCTATGGCAGGGCCTGCCGCCCCGACGTTGGCTGCGAG
