>Addgene plasmid #26258 | pBPHLWL-LexA | addgene partial sequence | sequence record 32402 | 26258 with miniwhite-F (TTTGTGACCTGTTCGGAGTGA)
TTCCTTGTGTAGATGCATCTCAAAAAAATGGTGGGCATAATAGTGTTGTTTATATATATCAAAAATAACA
ACTATAATAATAAGAATACATTTAATTTAGAAAATGCTTGGATTTCACTGGAACTAGAATTCATAACTTC
GTATAGCATACATTATACGAAGTTATGGATCTGAGCTCCAGCTTTTGTTCCCTTTAGTGAGGGTTAATTG
CGCGCTTGGCGTAATCATGGTCATAGCTGTTTCCTGTGTGAAATTGTTATCCGCTCACAATTCCACACAA
CATACGAGCCGGAAGCATAAAGTGTAAAGCCTGGGGTGCCTAATGAGTGAGCTAACTCACATTAATTGCG
TTGCGCTCACTGCCCGCTTTCCAGTCGGGAAACCTGTCGTGCCAGCTGCATTAATGAATCGGCCAACGCG
CGGGGAGAGGCGGTTTGCGTATTGGGCGCTCTTCCGCTTCCTCGCTCACTGACTCGCTGCGCTCGGTCGT
TCGGCTGCGGCGAGCGGTATCAGCTCACTCAAAGGCGGTAATACGGTTATCCACAGAATCAGGGGATAAC
GCAGGAAAGAACATGTGAGCAAAAGGCCAGCAAAAGGCCAGGAACCGTAAAAAGGCCGCGTTGCTGGCGT
TTTTCCATAGGCTCCGCCCCCCTGACGAGCATCACAAAAATCGACGCTCAAGTCAGAGGTGGCGAAACCC
GACAGGACTATAAAGATACCAGGCGTTTCCCCCTGGAAGCTCCCTCGTGCGCTCTCCTGTTCCGACCCTG
CCGCTTACCGGATACCTGTCCGCCTTTCTCCCTTCGGGAAGCGTGGCGCTTTCTCATAGCTCACGCTGTA
GGTATCTCAGTTCGGTGTAGGTCGTTCGCTCCAAGCT
