>Addgene plasmid #26258 | pBPHLWL-LexA | addgene partial sequence | sequence record 32403 | 26258 with pHybLex-fwd
TCCGGGGATCCGTCGACCTGCAGGAATTCCCGGGGATCTGGCCCCCCCGACCGATGTCAGCCTGGGGGAC
GAGCTCCACTTAGACGGCGAGGACGTGGCGATGGCGCATGCCGACGCGCTAGACGATTTCGATCTGGACA
TGTTGGGGGACGGGGATTCCCCGGGTCCGGGATTTACCCCCCACGACTCCGCCCCCTACGGCGCTCTGGA
TATGGCCGACTTCGAGTTTGAGCAGATGTTTACCGATGCCCTTGGAATTGACGAGTACGGTGGGTAGGGG
GCGCGACCGGACCCGCATCCCCCGTCTGGGTTTTCCCCTCCCGTCCCCGGTTCGTATCCACAATAAACAC
GAGCACATACATTACAAAAACCTGCGGTTGTCGTCTGATTATTTGGTGGATCCGGGGGAGATGGGGGAGG
CTAACTGAAACACGGAAGGAGACAATACCGGAAGGAACCCGCGCTATGACGGCAATAAAAAGACAGAATA
AAACGCACGGGTGTTGGGTCGTTTGTTCATAAACGCGGGGTTCGGTCCCAGGGCTGGCACTCTGTCGATA
CCCCACCGAGACCCCATTGGGGCCAATACGCCCGCGTTTCTTCCTTTTCCCCACCCCACCCCCCAAGTTC
GGGTGAAGGCCCAGGGCTCGCAGCCAACGTCGGGGCGGCAGGCCCTGCCATAGCCACTGGCCCCGTGGGT
TAGGGACGGGGTCCCCCATGGGGAATGGTTTATGGTTCGTGGGGGTTATTATTTTGGGCGTTGCGTGGGG
TCAGGTCCACGACCCAAGCTTCTAGATCGATACCGTCGACTAAAGCCAAATAGAAAATTATTCAGTTCCT
GGCTTAAGTTTTTAAAAGTGATATTATTTATTTGGTTGTAACCAACCAAAAGAATGTAAATAACTAATAC
ATAATTATGTTAGTTTTAAGTTAGCAACAAATTGATTTTAGC
